Addgene plasmid #223079: pCMV-T7-SpCas9(LWKYQS)-P2A-EGFP (AHK34)
Purpose: pCMV and pT7 Human expression plasmid for SpCas9 enzyme with LWKYQS amino acids at positions 1135,1136,1218,1219,1335,T1337 with C-term BPNLS-P2A-EGFP
Depositing lab: Benjamin Kleinstiver. Depositing organization: Massachusetts General Hospital. Publication: Custom CRISPR-Cas9 PAM variants via scalable engineering and machine learning. Silverstein RA, Kim N, Kroell AS, Walton RT, Delano J, Butcher RM, Pacesa M, Smith BK, Christie KA, Ha LL, Meis RJ, Clark AB, Spinner AD, Lazzarotto CR, Li Y, Matsubara A, Urbina EO, Dahl GA, Correia BE, Marks DS, Tsai SQ, Pinello L, De Ravin SS, Liu Q, Kleinstiver BP. Nature. 2025 Apr 22. doi: 10.1038/s41586-025-09021-y. PubMed 40262634.
Backbone
  Vector backbone: pCMV-T7-SpCas9-P2A-EGFP (RTW3027)
  Backbone manufacturer: Benjamin Kleinstiver, Addgene plasmid #139987
  Vector type: Mammalian Expression, CRISPR
Growth in bacteria
  Bacterial resistance: Ampicillin, 100 μg/mL
  Growth temperature: 37°C
  Growth strain: DH5alpha
  Copy number: High Copy
Gene/Insert
  Gene/Insert name: human codon optimized nuclease SpCas9(LWKYQS)-P2A-EGFP (alt names: AHK34; SpCas9(LWKYQS))
  Species: Synthetic
  Mutation: SpCas9(LWKYQS)=D1135L, S1136W, G1218K, E1219Y, R1335Q, T1337S
  Promoter: CMV and T7
  Tag / fusion protein: BPNLS-3xFLAG-P2A-EGFP (C terminal on insert)
  Cloning method: Gibson Cloning
  Sequencing primers: 5′ oBK6928-CCAAGTCTCCACCCCATTGACG; 3′ oBK219-GGGAGTGGCACCTTCCAGGGTC
Terms and licenses: Academic/Nonprofit Terms; Industry Terms: Not Available to Industry
How to cite: pCMV-T7-SpCas9(LWKYQS)-P2A-EGFP (AHK34) was a gift from Benjamin Kleinstiver (Addgene plasmid # 223079 ; http://n2t.net/addgene:223079 ; RRID:Addgene_223079)
