[The description below was written by a language model from this plasmid's Addgene catalogue record and pLannotate feature annotations shown in this document.]
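Description:
pCMV-T7-SpCas9(LWKYQS)-P2A-EGFP (AHK34) is an 8.45 kb mammalian expression and CRISPR plasmid derived from the pCMV-T7-SpCas9-P2A-EGFP backbone by Gibson cloning. It is maintained in E. coli as a high-copy plasmid through a ColE1/pUC-type origin and selected with ampicillin via the β-lactamase gene and its native promoter. Short remnants of lac regulatory elements, a pBluescript polylinker, an SV40 promoter fragment and a bom fragment are backbone leftovers with no evident role in the payload.

The expression cassette places the CMV immediate-early enhancer and promoter upstream of a T7 promoter. The same open reading frame can therefore be transcribed by RNA polymerase II in human cells or by T7 RNA polymerase, for example for in vitro transcription. The insert is a human codon-optimized Streptococcus pyogenes Cas9 nuclease. The automated feature table annotates it as two overlapping N- and C-terminal Cas9 segments, but this appears to be an annotation artefact and the coding sequence is continuous. It carries six substitutions in the PAM-interacting region: D1135L, S1136W, G1218K, E1219Y, R1335Q and T1337S. According to the record, the C terminus is fused to a bipartite nuclear localization signal and a 3xFLAG epitope, followed by a P2A self-cleaving peptide and EGFP. The NLS and P2A are not annotated separately in the table. The P2A lets EGFP be produced as a separate protein that marks transfected, Cas9-expressing cells. Transcripts terminate at a bovine growth hormone polyadenylation signal.

No guide RNA cassette is present, so the guide must be supplied separately. The plasmid comes from work on engineering custom Cas9 PAM variants, and it is suited to testing this variant's genome-editing activity and PAM preference in human cells.
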