Features (pLannotate 1.2.2; 18 found; start..end, strand, type, name):
    237..825     -  rep_origin     ori: high-copy-number ColE1/pMB1/pBR322/pUC origin of replication
    996..1856    -  CDS            AmpR: β-lactamase; bla; confers resistance to ampicillin, carbenicillin, and related antibiotics
   1857..1961    -  promoter       AmpR promoter: bla
   2032..2076    -  misc_feature   bom (fragment): basis of mobility region from pBR322
   2231..2610    +  enhancer       CMV enhancer: human cytomegalovirus immediate early enhancer
   2611..2814    +  promoter       CMV promoter: human cytomegalovirus (CMV) immediate early promoter
   2856..2874    +  promoter       T7 promoter: promoter for bacteriophage T7 RNA polymerase
   2888..4606    +  CDS            Cas9(N): N-terminal portion of Streptococcus pyogenes Cas9 (Zetsche et al., 2015)
   4493..6991    +  CDS            Cas9(C): C-terminal portion of Streptococcus pyogenes Cas9 (Zetsche et al., 2015)
   7079..7144    +  CDS            3xFLAG: three tandem FLAG® epitope tags, followed by an enterokinase cleavage site
   7220..7936    +  CDS            EGFP: EGFP is a basic (constitutively fluorescent) green fluorescent protein published in 1996, derived from Aequorea victoria. It is reported to be a rapidly-maturing weak dimer with moderate acid sensitivity.
   7991..8215    +  polyA_signal   bGH poly(A) signal: bovine growth hormone polyadenylation signal
   8219..8240    +  promoter       SV40 promoter (fragment): SV40 enhancer and early promoter
   8245..8261    +  misc_feature   MCS (fragment): pBluescript multiple cloning site
   8310..8326    -  protein_bind   lac operator: The lac repressor binds to the lac operator to inhibit transcription in E. coli. This inhibition can be relieved by adding lactose or isopropyl-β-D-thiogalactopyranoside (IPTG). lac repressor encoded by lacI
   8334..8364    -  promoter       lac promoter: promoter for the E. coli lac operon
   8379..8400    -  protein_bind   CAP binding site: CAP binding activates transcription in the presence of cAMP. E. coli catabolite activator protein
   8413..54      -  CDS            lacI (fragment) (across the origin): lac repressor; lacI; The lac repressor binds to the lac operator to inhibit transcription in E. coli. This inhibition can be relieved by adding lactose or isopropyl-β-D-thiogalactopyranoside (IPTG).
>Addgene plasmid #223079 | pCMV-T7-SpCas9(LWKYQS)-P2A-EGFP (AHK34) | addgene full sequence | sequence record 447658 | Addgene NGS Result
CTGCATTAATGAATCGGCCAACGCGCGGGGAGAGGCGGTTTGCGTATTGGGCGCTCTTCCGCTTCCTCGC
TCACTGACTCGCTGCGCTCGGTCGTTCGGCTGCGGCGAGCGGTATCAGCTCACTCAAAGGCGGTAATACG
GTTATCCACAGAATCAGGGGATAACGCAGGAAAGAACATGTGAGCAAAAGGCCAGCAAAAGGCCAGGAAC
CGTAAAAAGGCCGCGTTGCTGGCGTTTTTCCATAGGCTCCGCCCCCCTGACGAGCATCACAAAAATCGAC
GCTCAAGTCAGAGGTGGCGAAACCCGACAGGACTATAAAGATACCAGGCGTTTCCCCCTGGAAGCTCCCT
CGTGCGCTCTCCTGTTCCGACCCTGCCGCTTACCGGATACCTGTCCGCCTTTCTCCCTTCGGGAAGCGTG
GCGCTTTCTCATAGCTCACGCTGTAGGTATCTCAGTTCGGTGTAGGTCGTTCGCTCCAAGCTGGGCTGTG
TGCACGAACCCCCCGTTCAGCCCGACCGCTGCGCCTTATCCGGTAACTATCGTCTTGAGTCCAACCCGGT
AAGACACGACTTATCGCCACTGGCAGCAGCCACTGGTAACAGGATTAGCAGAGCGAGGTATGTAGGCGGT
GCTACAGAGTTCTTGAAGTGGTGGCCTAACTACGGCTACACTAGAAGAACAGTATTTGGTATCTGCGCTC
TGCTGAAGCCAGTTACCTTCGGAAAAAGAGTTGGTAGCTCTTGATCCGGCAAACAAACCACCGCTGGTAG
CGGTGGTTTTTTTGTTTGCAAGCAGCAGATTACGCGCAGAAAAAAAGGATCTCAAGAAGATCCTTTGATC
TTTTCTACGGGGTCTGACGCTCAGTGGAACGAAAACTCACGTTAAGGGATTTTGGTCATGAGATTATCAA
AAAGGATCTTCACCTAGATCCTTTTAAATTAAAAATGAAGTTTTAAATCAATCTAAAGTATATATGAGTA
AACTTGGTCTGACAGTTACCAATGCTTAATCAGTGAGGCACCTATCTCAGCGATCTGTCTATTTCGTTCA
TCCATAGTTGCCTGACTCCCCGTCGTGTAGATAACTACGATACGGGAGGGCTTACCATCTGGCCCCAGTG
CTGCAATGATACCGCGAGACCCACGCTCACCGGCTCCAGATTTATCAGCAATAAACCAGCCAGCCGGAAG
GGCCGAGCGCAGAAGTGGTCCTGCAACTTTATCCGCCTCCATCCAGTCTATTAATTGTTGCCGGGAAGCT
AGAGTAAGTAGTTCGCCAGTTAATAGTTTGCGCAACGTTGTTGCCATTGCTACAGGCATCGTGGTGTCAC
GCTCGTCGTTTGGTATGGCTTCATTCAGCTCCGGTTCCCAACGATCAAGGCGAGTTACATGATCCCCCAT
GTTGTGCAAAAAAGCGGTTAGCTCCTTCGGTCCTCCGATCGTTGTCAGAAGTAAGTTGGCCGCAGTGTTA
TCACTCATGGTTATGGCAGCACTGCATAATTCTCTTACTGTCATGCCATCCGTAAGATGCTTTTCTGTGA
CTGGTGAGTACTCAACCAAGTCATTCTGAGAATAGTGTATGCGGCGACCGAGTTGCTCTTGCCCGGCGTC
AATACGGGATAATACCGCGCCACATAGCAGAACTTTAAAAGTGCTCATCATTGGAAAACGTTCTTCGGGG
CGAAAACTCTCAAGGATCTTACCGCTGTTGAGATCCAGTTCGATGTAACCCACTCGTGCACCCAACTGAT
CTTCAGCATCTTTTACTTTCACCAGCGTTTCTGGGTGAGCAAAAACAGGAAGGCAAAATGCCGCAAAAAA
GGGAATAAGGGCGACACGGAAATGTTGAATACTCATACTCTTCCTTTTTCAATATTATTGAAGCATTTAT
CAGGGTTATTGTCTCATGAGCGGATACATATTTGAATGTATTTAGAAAAATAAACAAATAGGGGTTCCGC
GCACATTTCCCCGAAAAGTGCCACCTGACGTCGACGGATCGGGAGATCGATCTCCCGATCCCCTAGGGTC
GACTCTCAGTACAATCTGCTCTGATGCCGCATAGTTAAGCCAGTATCTGCTCCCTGCTTGTGTGTTGGAG
GTCGCTGAGTAGTGCGCGAGCAAAATTTAAGCTACAACAAGGCAAGGCTTGACCGACAATTGCATGAAGA
ATCTGCTTAGGGTTAGGCGTTTTGCGCTGCTTCGCGATGTACGGGCCAGATATACGCGTTGACATTGATT
ATTGACTAGTTATTAATAGTAATCAATTACGGGGTCATTAGTTCATAGCCCATATATGGAGTTCCGCGTT
ACATAACTTACGGTAAATGGCCCGCCTGGCTGACCGCCCAACGACCCCCGCCCATTGACGTCAATAATGA
CGTATGTTCCCATAGTAACGCCAATAGGGACTTTCCATTGACGTCAATGGGTGGAGTATTTACGGTAAAC
TGCCCACTTGGCAGTACATCAAGTGTATCATATGCCAAGTACGCCCCCTATTGACGTCAATGACGGTAAA
TGGCCCGCCTGGCATTATGCCCAGTACATGACCTTATGGGACTTTCCTACTTGGCAGTACATCTACGTAT
TAGTCATCGCTATTACCATGGTGATGCGGTTTTGGCAGTACATCAATGGGCGTGGATAGCGGTTTGACTC
ACGGGGATTTCCAAGTCTCCACCCCATTGACGTCAATGGGAGTTTGTTTTGGCACCAAAATCAACGGGAC
TTTCCAAAATGTCGTAACAACTCCGCCCCATTGACGCAAATGGGCGGTAGGCGTGTACGGTGGGAGGTCT
ATATAAGCAGAGCTGGTTTAGTGAACCGTCAGATCCGCTAGAGATCCGCGGCCGCTAATACGACTCACTA
TAGGGAGAGCCGCCACCATGGACAAGAAGTACAGCATCGGCCTGGACATCGGCACCAACTCTGTGGGCTG
GGCCGTGATCACCGACGAGTACAAGGTGCCCAGCAAGAAATTCAAGGTGCTGGGCAACACCGACCGGCAC
AGCATCAAGAAGAACCTGATCGGAGCCCTGCTGTTCGACAGCGGCGAAACAGCCGAGGCCACCCGGCTGA
AGAGAACCGCCAGAAGAAGATACACCAGACGGAAGAACCGGATCTGCTATCTGCAAGAGATCTTCAGCAA
CGAGATGGCCAAGGTGGACGACAGCTTCTTCCACAGACTGGAAGAGTCCTTCCTGGTGGAAGAGGATAAG
AAGCACGAGCGGCACCCCATCTTCGGCAACATCGTGGACGAGGTGGCCTACCACGAGAAGTACCCCACCA
TCTACCACCTGAGAAAGAAACTGGTGGACAGCACCGACAAGGCCGACCTGCGGCTGATCTATCTGGCCCT
GGCCCACATGATCAAGTTCCGGGGCCACTTCCTGATCGAGGGCGACCTGAACCCCGACAACAGCGACGTG
GACAAGCTGTTCATCCAGCTGGTGCAGACCTACAACCAGCTGTTCGAGGAAAACCCCATCAACGCCAGCG
GCGTGGACGCCAAGGCCATCCTGTCTGCCAGACTGAGCAAGAGCAGACGGCTGGAAAATCTGATCGCCCA
GCTGCCCGGCGAGAAGAAGAATGGCCTGTTCGGAAACCTGATTGCCCTGAGCCTGGGCCTGACCCCCAAC
TTCAAGAGCAACTTCGACCTGGCCGAGGATGCCAAACTGCAGCTGAGCAAGGACACCTACGACGACGACC
TGGACAACCTGCTGGCCCAGATCGGCGACCAGTACGCCGACCTGTTTCTGGCCGCCAAGAACCTGTCCGA
CGCCATCCTGCTGAGCGACATCCTGAGAGTGAACACCGAGATCACCAAGGCCCCCCTGAGCGCCTCTATG
ATCAAGAGATACGACGAGCACCACCAGGACCTGACCCTGCTGAAAGCTCTCGTGCGGCAGCAGCTGCCTG
AGAAGTACAAAGAGATTTTCTTCGACCAGAGCAAGAACGGCTACGCCGGCTACATTGACGGCGGAGCCAG
CCAGGAAGAGTTCTACAAGTTCATCAAGCCCATCCTGGAAAAGATGGACGGCACCGAGGAACTGCTCGTG
AAGCTGAACAGAGAGGACCTGCTGCGGAAGCAGCGGACCTTCGACAACGGCAGCATCCCCCACCAGATCC
ACCTGGGAGAGCTGCACGCCATTCTGCGGCGGCAGGAAGATTTTTACCCATTCCTGAAGGACAACCGGGA
AAAGATCGAGAAGATCCTGACCTTCCGCATCCCCTACTACGTGGGCCCTCTGGCCAGGGGAAACAGCAGA
TTCGCCTGGATGACCAGAAAGAGCGAGGAAACCATCACCCCCTGGAACTTCGAGGAAGTGGTGGACAAGG
GCGCTTCCGCCCAGAGCTTCATCGAGCGGATGACCAACTTCGATAAGAACCTGCCCAACGAGAAGGTGCT
GCCCAAGCACAGCCTGCTGTACGAGTACTTCACCGTGTATAACGAGCTGACCAAAGTGAAATACGTGACC
GAGGGAATGAGAAAGCCCGCCTTCCTGAGCGGCGAGCAGAAAAAGGCCATCGTGGACCTGCTGTTCAAGA
CCAACCGGAAAGTGACCGTGAAGCAGCTGAAAGAGGACTACTTCAAGAAAATCGAGTGCTTCGACTCCGT
GGAAATCTCCGGCGTGGAAGATCGGTTCAACGCCTCCCTGGGCACATACCACGATCTGCTGAAAATTATC
AAGGACAAGGACTTCCTGGACAATGAGGAAAACGAGGACATTCTGGAAGATATCGTGCTGACCCTGACAC
TGTTTGAGGACAGAGAGATGATCGAGGAACGGCTGAAAACCTATGCCCACCTGTTCGACGACAAAGTGAT
GAAGCAGCTGAAGCGGCGGAGATACACCGGCTGGGGCAGGCTGAGCCGGAAGCTGATCAACGGCATCCGG
GACAAGCAGTCCGGCAAGACAATCCTGGATTTCCTGAAGTCCGACGGCTTCGCCAACAGAAACTTCATGC
AGCTGATCCACGACGACAGCCTGACCTTTAAAGAGGACATCCAGAAAGCCCAGGTGTCCGGCCAGGGCGA
TAGCCTGCACGAGCACATTGCCAATCTGGCCGGCAGCCCCGCCATTAAGAAGGGCATCCTGCAGACAGTG
AAGGTGGTGGACGAGCTCGTGAAAGTGATGGGCCGGCACAAGCCCGAGAACATCGTGATCGAAATGGCCA
GAGAGAACCAGACCACCCAGAAGGGACAGAAGAACAGCCGCGAGAGAATGAAGCGGATCGAAGAGGGCAT
CAAAGAGCTGGGCAGCCAGATCCTGAAAGAACACCCCGTGGAAAACACCCAGCTGCAGAACGAGAAGCTG
TACCTGTACTACCTGCAGAATGGGCGGGATATGTACGTGGACCAGGAACTGGACATCAACCGGCTGTCCG
ACTACGATGTGGACCATATCGTGCCTCAGAGCTTTCTGAAGGACGACTCCATCGACAACAAGGTGCTGAC
CAGAAGCGACAAGAACCGGGGCAAGAGCGACAACGTGCCCTCCGAAGAGGTCGTGAAGAAGATGAAGAAC
TACTGGCGGCAGCTGCTGAACGCCAAGCTGATTACCCAGAGAAAGTTCGACAATCTGACCAAGGCCGAGA
GAGGCGGCCTGAGCGAACTGGATAAGGCCGGCTTCATCAAGAGACAGCTGGTGGAAACCCGGCAGATCAC
AAAGCACGTGGCACAGATCCTGGACTCCCGGATGAACACTAAGTACGACGAGAATGACAAGCTGATCCGG
GAAGTGAAAGTGATCACCCTGAAGTCCAAGCTGGTGTCCGATTTCCGGAAGGATTTCCAGTTTTACAAAG
TGCGCGAGATCAACAACTACCACCACGCCCACGACGCCTACCTGAACGCCGTCGTGGGAACCGCCCTGAT
CAAAAAGTACCCTAAGCTGGAAAGCGAGTTCGTGTACGGCGACTACAAGGTGTACGACGTGCGGAAGATG
ATCGCCAAGAGCGAGCAGGAAATCGGCAAGGCTACCGCCAAGTACTTCTTCTACAGCAACATCATGAACT
TTTTCAAGACCGAGATTACCCTGGCCAACGGCGAGATCCGGAAGCGGCCTCTGATCGAGACAAACGGCGA
AACCGGGGAGATCGTGTGGGATAAGGGCCGGGATTTTGCCACCGTGCGGAAAGTGCTGAGCATGCCCCAA
GTGAATATCGTGAAAAAGACCGAGGTGCAGACAGGCGGCTTCAGCAAAGAGTCTATCCTGCCCAAGAGGA
ACAGCGATAAGCTGATCGCCAGAAAGAAGGACTGGGACCCTAAGAAGTACGGCGGCTTCCTGTGGCCCAC
CGTGGCCTATTCTGTGCTGGTGGTGGCCAAAGTGGAAAAGGGCAAGTCCAAGAAACTGAAGAGTGTGAAA
GAGCTGCTGGGGATCACCATCATGGAAAGAAGCAGCTTCGAGAAGAATCCCATCGACTTTCTGGAAGCCA
AGGGCTACAAAGAAGTGAAAAAGGACCTGATCATCAAGCTGCCTAAGTACTCCCTGTTCGAGCTGGAAAA
CGGCCGGAAGAGAATGCTGGCCTCTGCCAAGTACCTGCAGAAGGGAAACGAACTGGCCCTGCCCTCCAAA
TATGTGAACTTCCTGTACCTGGCCAGCCACTATGAGAAGCTGAAGGGCTCCCCCGAGGATAATGAGCAGA
AACAGCTGTTTGTGGAACAGCACAAGCACTACCTGGACGAGATCATCGAGCAGATCAGCGAGTTCTCCAA
GAGAGTGATCCTGGCCGACGCTAATCTGGACAAAGTGCTGTCCGCCTACAACAAGCACCGGGATAAGCCC
ATCAGAGAGCAGGCCGAGAATATCATCCACCTGTTTACCCTGACCAATCTGGGAGCCCCTGCCGCCTTCA
AGTACTTTGACACCACCATCGACCGGAAGCAGTACAGCAGCACCAAAGAGGTGCTGGACGCCACCCTGAT
CCACCAGAGCATCACCGGCCTGTACGAGACACGGATCGACCTGTCTCAGCTGGGAGGCGACGGATCCGGC
GGAGGCGGAAGCGGGAAAAGAACCGCCGACGGCAGCGAATTCGAGCCCAAGAAGAAGAGGAAAGTCTCGA
GCGGAGGCGACTACAAAGACCATGACGGTGATTATAAAGATCATGACATCGATTACAAGGATGACGATGA
CAAGGGAGGCGGTGGAAGCGGCGCAACAAACTTCTCTCTGCTGAAACAAGCCGGAGATGTCGAAGAGAAT
CCTGGACCGATGGTGAGCAAGGGCGAGGAGCTGTTCACCGGGGTGGTGCCCATCCTGGTCGAGCTGGACG
GCGACGTAAACGGCCACAAGTTCAGCGTGTCCGGCGAGGGCGAGGGCGATGCCACCTACGGCAAGCTGAC
CCTGAAGTTCATCTGCACCACCGGCAAGCTGCCCGTGCCCTGGCCCACCCTCGTGACCACCCTGACCTAC
GGCGTGCAGTGCTTCAGCCGCTACCCCGACCACATGAAGCAGCACGACTTCTTCAAGTCCGCCATGCCCG
AAGGCTACGTCCAGGAGCGCACCATCTTCTTCAAGGACGACGGCAACTACAAGACCCGCGCCGAGGTGAA
GTTCGAGGGCGACACCCTGGTGAACCGCATCGAGCTGAAGGGCATCGACTTCAAGGAGGACGGCAACATC
CTGGGGCACAAGCTGGAGTACAACTACAACAGCCACAACGTCTATATCATGGCCGACAAGCAGAAGAACG
GCATCAAGGTGAACTTCAAGATCCGCCACAACATCGAGGACGGCAGCGTGCAGCTCGCCGACCACTACCA
GCAGAACACCCCCATCGGCGACGGCCCCGTGCTGCTGCCCGACAACCACTACCTGAGCACCCAGTCCGCC
CTGAGCAAAGACCCCAACGAGAAGCGCGATCACATGGTCCTGCTGGAGTTCGTGACCGCCGCCGGGATCA
CTCTCGGCATGGACGAGCTGTACAAGTGACCGGTCATCATCACCATCACCATTGAGTTTAAACCCGCTGA
TCAGCCTCGACTGTGCCTTCTAGTTGCCAGCCATCTGTTGTTTGCCCCTCCCCCGTGCCTTCCTTGACCC
TGGAAGGTGCCACTCCCACTGTCCTTTCCTAATAAAATGAGGAAATTGCATCGCATTGTCTGAGTAGGTG
TCATTCTATTCTGGGGGGTGGGGTGGGGCAGGACAGCAAGGGGGAGGATTGGGAAGACAATAGCAGGCAT
GCTGGGGATGCGGTGGGCTCTATGGCTTCTGAGGCGGAAAGAACCAGCTGGGGCTCGATACCGTCGACCT
CTAGCTAGAGCTTGGCGTAATCATGGTCATAGCTGTTTCCTGTGTGAAATTGTTATCCGCTCACAATTCC
ACACAACATACGAGCCGGAAGCATAAAGTGTAAAGCCTAGGGTGCCTAATGAGTGAGCTAACTCACATTA
ATTGCGTTGCGCTCACTGCCCGCTTTCCAGTCGGGAAACCTGTCGTGCCAG
